Addgene plasmid #213424: Flag-SKP1-K163R
Purpose: Expresses human SKP1 K163R mutant in mammalian cells
Depositing lab: Michele Pagano. Depositing organization: NYU Grossman School of Medicine. Publication: A noncanonical function of SKP1 regulates the switch between autophagy and unconventional secretion. Li J, Krause GJ, Gui Q, Kaushik S, Rona G, Zhang Q, Liang FX, Dhabaria A, Anerillas C, Martindale JL, Vasilyev N, Askenazi M, Ueberheide B, Nudler E, Gorospe M, Cuervo AM, Pagano M. Sci Adv. 2023 Oct 13;9(41):eadh1134. doi: 10.1126/sciadv.adh1134. Epub 2023 Oct 13. PubMed 37831778.
Backbone
  Vector backbone: pcDNA3.1
  Vector type: Mammalian Expression
  Selectable markers: Neomycin (select with G418)
Growth in bacteria
  Bacterial resistance: Ampicillin, 100 μg/mL
  Growth temperature: 37°C
  Growth strain: DH5alpha
  Copy number: High Copy
Gene/Insert
  Gene/Insert name: human Flag tagged SKP1-K163R
  Species: H. sapiens (human)
  Insert size (bp): 500
  Entrez Gene: SKP1 (a.k.a. EMC19, OCP-II, OCP2, SKP1A, TCEB1L, p19A)
  Tag / fusion protein: Flag (N terminal on insert)
Terms and licenses: Academic/Nonprofit Terms; Industry Terms: Not Available to Industry
How to cite: Flag-SKP1-K163R was a gift from Michele Pagano (Addgene plasmid # 213424 ; http://n2t.net/addgene:213424 ; RRID:Addgene_213424)
