[The description below was written by a language model from this plasmid's Addgene catalogue record and pLannotate feature annotations shown in this document.]
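Description:
Flag-SKP1-K163R is a mammalian expression plasmid built on the pcDNA3.1 backbone that drives production of human SKP1 carrying a lysine-to-arginine substitution at position 163. In the sequenced 5.9 kb record, the open reading frame sits downstream of the human cytomegalovirus immediate-early enhancer and promoter and is terminated by the bovine growth hormone polyadenylation signal. A short N-terminal tag precedes the SKP1 coding sequence. The annotation software matches it as a fragment of 3xFLAG, and its 24 nt length is consistent with the single Flag epitope listed in the catalogue. T7 and SP6 phage promoters flank the insert, as is usual for this backbone, and can serve for in vitro transcription or as sequencing primer sites.

The plasmid is propagated in E. coli through a high-copy ColE1/pUC-type origin with ampicillin selection from the β-lactamase gene, and an f1 origin is also present. For mammalian cells, an SV40 early promoter drives the neomycin phosphotransferase gene followed by an SV40 poly(A) signal, which allows G418 selection of stable transfectants. The small hits labelled as HIV-1 LTR, ble, lacI and bom fragments are short matches within backbone sequence and do not appear to be functional elements.

SKP1 is the adaptor that links F-box proteins to CUL1 in SCF ubiquitin ligase complexes. The K163R change removes a lysine side chain while preserving positive charge, a common way to block modification at a specific residue, although the record does not state which modification is targeted. The associated work concerns a noncanonical role of SKP1 in the switch between autophagy and unconventional secretion. This suggests use as a mutant comparator to wild-type Flag-SKP1 in transfection, immunoprecipitation and functional assays.
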