Features (pLannotate 1.2.2; 22 found; start..end, strand, type, name):
     28..80      -  misc_feature   bom (fragment): basis of mobility region from pBR322
    235..614     +  enhancer       CMV enhancer: human cytomegalovirus immediate early enhancer
    615..818     +  promoter       CMV promoter: human cytomegalovirus (CMV) immediate early promoter
    814..847     +  LTR            5' LTR (truncated) (fragment): truncated 5' long terminal repeat (LTR) from HIV-1
    863..881     +  promoter       T7 promoter: promoter for bacteriophage T7 RNA polymerase
    916..939     +  CDS            3xFLAG (fragment): three tandem FLAG® epitope tags
    940..1425    +  CDS            SKP1: SKP1_HUMAN - Also known as EMC19, OCP2, SKP1A, TCEB1L. Experimental evidence at protein level: Swiss-Prot protein existence level 1. Essential component of the SCF (SKP1-CUL1-F-box protein) ubiquitin ligase complex, which mediates the ubiquitination of proteins involved in cell cycle progression, signal transduction and transcription. In the SCF complex, serves as an adapter that links the F-box protein to CUL1. The functional specificity of the SCF complex depends on the F-box protein as substrate recognition component. SCF(BTRC) and SCF(FBXW11) direct ubiquitination of CTNNB1 and participate
   1456..1474    -  promoter       SP6 promoter: promoter for bacteriophage SP6 RNA polymerase
   1500..1724    +  polyA_signal   bGH poly(A) signal: bovine growth hormone polyadenylation signal
   1728..1749    +  promoter       SV40 promoter (fragment): SV40 enhancer and early promoter
   1770..2198    +  rep_origin     f1 ori (sequence partly withheld): f1 bacteriophage origin of replication; arrow indicates direction of (+) strand synthesis
   2212..2541    +  promoter       SV40 promoter: SV40 enhancer and early promoter
   2608..3399    +  CDS            neo: KKA2_KLEPN - Also known as kan, nptII. Experimental evidence at protein level: Swiss-Prot protein existence level 1. Resistance to kanamycin, neomycin, paromomycin, ribostamycin, butirosin and gentamicin B. From Klebsiella pneumoniae.
   3423..3581    +  CDS            ble (fragment): BLE_KLEPN - Experimental evidence at protein level: Swiss-Prot protein existence level 1. Binding protein with a strong affinity to the bleomycin family of antibiotics. Binds to CL990; an antimitotic-antibiotic compound. From Klebsiella pneumoniae.
   3576..3697    +  polyA_signal   SV40 poly(A) signal: SV40 polyadenylation signal
   3770..3786    -  protein_bind   lac operator: The lac repressor binds to the lac operator to inhibit transcription in E. coli. This inhibition can be relieved by adding lactose or isopropyl-β-D-thiogalactopyranoside (IPTG). lac repressor encoded by lacI
   3794..3824    -  promoter       lac promoter: promoter for the E. coli lac operon
   3839..3860    -  protein_bind   CAP binding site: CAP binding activates transcription in the presence of cAMP. E. coli catabolite activator protein
   3873..3965    -  CDS            lacI (fragment): lac repressor; lacI; The lac repressor binds to the lac operator to inhibit transcription in E. coli. This inhibition can be relieved by adding lactose or isopropyl-β-D-thiogalactopyranoside (IPTG).
   4148..4736    -  rep_origin     ori: high-copy-number ColE1/pMB1/pBR322/pUC origin of replication
   4907..5767    -  CDS            AmpR: β-lactamase; bla; confers resistance to ampicillin, carbenicillin, and related antibiotics
   5768..5872    -  promoter       AmpR promoter: bla
>Addgene plasmid #213424 | Flag-SKP1-K163R | addgene full sequence | sequence record 424283 | Addgene NGS Result
GACGGATCGGGAGATCTCCCGATCCCCTATGGTGCACTCTCAGTACAATCTGCTCTGATGCCGCATAGTT
AAGCCAGTATCTGCTCCCTGCTTGTGTGTTGGAGGTCGCTGAGTAGTGCGCGAGCAAAATTTAAGCTACA
ACAAGGCAAGGCTTGACCGACAATTGCATGAAGAATCTGCTTAGGGTTAGGCGTTTTGCGCTGCTTCGCG
ATGTACGGGCCAGATATACGCGTTGACATTGATTATTGACTAGTTATTAATAGTAATCAATTACGGGGTC
ATTAGTTCATAGCCCATATATGGAGTTCCGCGTTACATAACTTACGGTAAATGGCCCGCCTGGCTGACCG
CCCAACGACCCCCGCCCATTGACGTCAATAATGACGTATGTTCCCATAGTAACGCCAATAGGGACTTTCC
ATTGACGTCAATGGGTGGAGTATTTACGGTAAACTGCCCACTTGGCAGTACATCAAGTGTATCATATGCC
AAGTACGCCCCCTATTGACGTCAATGACGGTAAATGGCCCGCCTGGCATTATGCCCAGTACATGACCTTA
TGGGACTTTCCTACTTGGCAGTACATCTACGTATTAGTCATCGCTATTACCATGGTGATGCGGTTTTGGC
AGTACATCAATGGGCGTGGATAGCGGTTTGACTCACGGGGATTTCCAAGTCTCCACCCCATTGACGTCAA
TGGGAGTTTGTTTTGGCACCAAAATCAACGGGACTTTCCAAAATGTCGTAACAACTCCGCCCCATTGACG
CAAATGGGCGGTAGGCGTGTACGGTGGGAGGTCTATATAAGCAGAGCTCTCTGGCTAACTAGAGAACCCA
CTGCTTACTGGCTTATCGAAATTAATACGACTCACTATAGGGAGACCCAAGCTTGGTACCGAGCTCGGAT
CCATGGATTACAAGGATGACGACGATAAGCCTTCAATTAAGTTGCAGAGTTCTGATGGAGAGATATTTGA
AGTTGATGTGGAAATTGCCAAACAATCTGTGACTATTAAGACCATGTTGGAAGATTTGGGAATGGATGAT
GAAGGAGATGATGACCCAGTTCCTCTACCAAATGTGAATGCAGCAATATTAAAAAAGGTCATTCAGTGGT
GCACCCACCACAAGGATGACCCTCCTCCTCCTGAAGATGATGAGAACAAAGAAAAGCGAACAGATGATAT
CCCTGTTTGGGACCAAGAATTCCTGAAAGTTGACCAAGGAACACTTTTTGAACTCATTCTGGCTGCAAAC
TACTTAGACATCAAAGGTTTGCTTGATGTTACATGCAAGACTGTTGCCAATATGATCAAGGGGAAAACTC
CTGAGGAGATTCGCAAGACCTTCAATATCAAAAATGACTTTACTGAAGAGGAGGAAGCCCAGGTACGCAA
AGAGAACCAGTGGTGTGAAGAGAGGTGACTCGAGCATGCATCTAGAGGGCCCTATTCTATAGTGTCACCT
AAATGCTAGAGCTCGCTGATCAGCCTCGACTGTGCCTTCTAGTTGCCAGCCATCTGTTGTTTGCCCCTCC
CCCGTGCCTTCCTTGACCCTGGAAGGTGCCACTCCCACTGTCCTTTCCTAATAAAATGAGGAAATTGCAT
CGCATTGTCTGAGTAGGTGTCATTCTATTCTGGGGGGTGGGGTGGGGCAGGACAGCAAGGGGGAGGATTG
GGAAGACAATAGCAGGCATGCTGGGGATGCGGTGGGCTCTATGGCTTCTGAGGCGGAAAGAACCAGCTGG
GGCTCTAGGGGGTATCCCC
[124 nt withheld, positions 1770-1893]
C
[91 nt withheld, positions 1895-1985]
A
[49 nt withheld, positions 1987-2035]
CCTTTGACGTTGGAGTCCACGTTCTTT
[37 nt withheld, positions 2063-2099]
ACCCTATCTCGGTCTATTCTTTTGATTTATAAGGGATTTTGCCGATTTCGGCCTATTGGTTAAAAAATGA
GCTGATTTAACAAAAATTTAACGCGAATTAATTCTGTGGAATGTGTGTCAGTTAGGGTGTGGAAAGTCCC
CAGGCTCCCCAGCAGGCAGAAGTATGCAAAGCATGCATCTCAATTAGTCAGCAACCAGGTGTGGAAAGTC
CCCAGGCTCCCCAGCAGGCAGAAGTATGCAAAGCATGCATCTCAATTAGTCAGCAACCATAGTCCCGCCC
CTAACTCCGCCCATCCCGCCCCTAACTCCGCCCAGTTCCGCCCATTCTCCGCCCCATGGCTGACTAATTT
TTTTTATTTATGCAGAGGCCGAGGCCGCCTCTGCCTCTGAGCTATTCCAGAAGTAGTGAGGAGGCTTTTT
TGGAGGCCTAGGCTTTTGCAAAAAGCTCCCGGGAGCTTGTATATCCATTTTCGGATCTGATCAAGAGACA
GGATGAGGATCGTTTCGCATGATTGAACAAGATGGATTGCACGCAGGTTCTCCGGCCGCTTGGGTGGAGA
GGCTATTCGGCTATGACTGGGCACAACAGACAATCGGCTGCTCTGATGCCGCCGTGTTCCGGCTGTCAGC
GCAGGGGCGCCCGGTTCTTTTTGTCAAGACCGACCTGTCCGGTGCCCTGAATGAACTGCAGGACGAGGCA
GCGCGGCTATCGTGGCTGGCCACGACGGGCGTTCCTTGCGCAGCTGTGCTCGACGTTGTCACTGAAGCGG
GAAGGGACTGGCTGCTATTGGGCGAAGTGCCGGGGCAGGATCTCCTGTCATCTCACCTTGCTCCTGCCGA
GAAAGTATCCATCATGGCTGATGCAATGCGGCGGCTGCATACGCTTGATCCGGCTACCTGCCCATTCGAC
CACCAAGCGAAACATCGCATCGAGCGAGCACGTACTCGGATGGAAGCCGGTCTTGTCGATCAGGATGATC
TGGACGAAGAGCATCAGGGGCTCGCGCCAGCCGAACTGTTCGCCAGGCTCAAGGCGCGCATGCCCGACGG
CGAGGATCTCGTCGTGACCCATGGCGATGCCTGCTTGCCGAATATCATGGTGGAAAATGGCCGCTTTTCT
GGATTCATCGACTGTGGCCGGCTGGGTGTGGCGGACCGCTATCAGGACATAGCGTTGGCTACCCGTGATA
TTGCTGAAGAGCTTGGCGGCGAATGGGCTGACCGCTTCCTCGTGCTTTACGGTATCGCCGCTCCCGATTC
GCAGCGCATCGCCTTCTATCGCCTTCTTGACGAGTTCTTCTGAGCGGGACTCTGGGGTTCGAAATGACCG
ACCAAGCGACGCCCAACCTGCCATCACGAGATTTCGATTCCACCGCCGCCTTCTATGAAAGGTTGGGCTT
CGGAATCGTTTTCCGGGACGCCGGCTGGATGATCCTCCAGCGCGGGGATCTCATGCTGGAGTTCTTCGCC
CACCCCAACTTGTTTATTGCAGCTTATAATGGTTACAAATAAAGCAATAGCATCACAAATTTCACAAATA
AAGCATTTTTTTCACTGCATTCTAGTTGTGGTTTGTCCAAACTCATCAATGTATCTTATCATGTCTGTAT
ACCGTCGACCTCTAGCTAGAGCTTGGCGTAATCATGGTCATAGCTGTTTCCTGTGTGAAATTGTTATCCG
CTCACAATTCCACACAACATACGAGCCGGAAGCATAAAGTGTAAAGCCTGGGGTGCCTAATGAGTGAGCT
AACTCACATTAATTGCGTTGCGCTCACTGCCCGCTTTCCAGTCGGGAAACCTGTCGTGCCAGCTGCATTA
ATGAATCGGCCAACGCGCGGGGAGAGGCGGTTTGCGTATTGGGCGCTCTTCCGCTTCCTCGCTCACTGAC
TCGCTGCGCTCGGTCGTTCGGCTGCGGCGAGCGGTATCAGCTCACTCAAAGGCGGTAATACGGTTATCCA
CAGAATCAGGGGATAACGCAGGAAAGAACATGTGAGCAAAAGGCCAGCAAAAGGCCAGGAACCGTAAAAA
GGCCGCGTTGCTGGCGTTTTTCCATAGGCTCCGCCCCCCTGACGAGCATCACAAAAATCGACGCTCAAGT
CAGAGGTGGCGAAACCCGACAGGACTATAAAGATACCAGGCGTTTCCCCCTGGAAGCTCCCTCGTGCGCT
CTCCTGTTCCGACCCTGCCGCTTACCGGATACCTGTCCGCCTTTCTCCCTTCGGGAAGCGTGGCGCTTTC
TCATAGCTCACGCTGTAGGTATCTCAGTTCGGTGTAGGTCGTTCGCTCCAAGCTGGGCTGTGTGCACGAA
CCCCCCGTTCAGCCCGACCGCTGCGCCTTATCCGGTAACTATCGTCTTGAGTCCAACCCGGTAAGACACG
ACTTATCGCCACTGGCAGCAGCCACTGGTAACAGGATTAGCAGAGCGAGGTATGTAGGCGGTGCTACAGA
GTTCTTGAAGTGGTGGCCTAACTACGGCTACACTAGAAGAACAGTATTTGGTATCTGCGCTCTGCTGAAG
CCAGTTACCTTCGGAAAAAGAGTTGGTAGCTCTTGATCCGGCAAACAAACCACCGCTGGTAGCGGTGGTT
TTTTTGTTTGCAAGCAGCAGATTACGCGCAGAAAAAAAGGATCTCAAGAAGATCCTTTGATCTTTTCTAC
GGGGTCTGACGCTCAGTGGAACGAAAACTCACGTTAAGGGATTTTGGTCATGAGATTATCAAAAAGGATC
TTCACCTAGATCCTTTTAAATTAAAAATGAAGTTTTAAATCAATCTAAAGTATATATGAGTAAACTTGGT
CTGACAGTTACCAATGCTTAATCAGTGAGGCACCTATCTCAGCGATCTGTCTATTTCGTTCATCCATAGT
TGCCTGACTCCCCGTCGTGTAGATAACTACGATACGGGAGGGCTTACCATCTGGCCCCAGTGCTGCAATG
ATACCGCGAGACCCACGCTCACCGGCTCCAGATTTATCAGCAATAAACCAGCCAGCCGGAAGGGCCGAGC
GCAGAAGTGGTCCTGCAACTTTATCCGCCTCCATCCAGTCTATTAATTGTTGCCGGGAAGCTAGAGTAAG
TAGTTCGCCAGTTAATAGTTTGCGCAACGTTGTTGCCATTGCTACAGGCATCGTGGTGTCACGCTCGTCG
TTTGGTATGGCTTCATTCAGCTCCGGTTCCCAACGATCAAGGCGAGTTACATGATCCCCCATGTTGTGCA
AAAAAGCGGTTAGCTCCTTCGGTCCTCCGATCGTTGTCAGAAGTAAGTTGGCCGCAGTGTTATCACTCAT
GGTTATGGCAGCACTGCATAATTCTCTTACTGTCATGCCATCCGTAAGATGCTTTTCTGTGACTGGTGAG
TACTCAACCAAGTCATTCTGAGAATAGTGTATGCGGCGACCGAGTTGCTCTTGCCCGGCGTCAATACGGG
ATAATACCGCGCCACATAGCAGAACTTTAAAAGTGCTCATCATTGGAAAACGTTCTTCGGGGCGAAAACT
CTCAAGGATCTTACCGCTGTTGAGATCCAGTTCGATGTAACCCACTCGTGCACCCAACTGATCTTCAGCA
TCTTTTACTTTCACCAGCGTTTCTGGGTGAGCAAAAACAGGAAGGCAAAATGCCGCAAAAAAGGGAATAA
GGGCGACACGGAAATGTTGAATACTCATACTCTTCCTTTTTCAATATTATTGAAGCATTTATCAGGGTTA
TTGTCTCATGAGCGGATACATATTTGAATGTATTTAGAAAAATAAACAAATAGGGGTTCCGCGCACATTT
CCCCGAAAAGTGCCACCTGACGTC
